>Addgene plasmid #51281 | pMal-E6LLO | depositor full sequence | sequence record 77957 | pMal-E6LLO
CCGACACCATCGAATGGTGCAAAACCTTTCGCGGTATGGCATGATAGCGCCCGGAAGAGAGTCAATTCAG
GGTGGTGAATGTGAAACCAGTAACGTTATACGATGTCGCAGAGTATGCCGGTGTCTCTTATCAGACCGTT
TCCCGCGTGGTGAACCAGGCCAGCCACGTTTCTGCGAAAACGCGGGAAAAAGTGGAAGCGGCGATGGCGG
AGCTGAATTACATTCCCAACCGCGTGGCACAACAACTGGCGGGCAAACAGTCGTTGCTGATTGGCGTTGC
CACCTCCAGTCTGGCCCTGCACGCGCCGTCGCAAATTGTCGCGGCGATTAAATCTCGCGCCGATCAACTG
GGTGCCAGCGTGGTGGTGTCGATGGTAGAACGAAGCGGCGTCGAAGCCTGTAAAGCGGCGGTGCACAATC
TTCTCGCGCAACGCGTCAGTGGGCTGATCATTAACTATCCGCTGGATGACCAGGATGCCATTGCTGTGGA
AGCTGCCTGCACTAATGTTCCGGCGTTATTTCTTGATGTCTCTGACCAGACACCCATCAACAGTATTATT
TTCTCCCATGAAGACGGTACGCGACTGGGCGTGGAGCATCTGGTCGCATTGGGTCACCAGCAAATCGCGC
TGTTAGCGGGCCCATTAAGTTCTGTCTCGGCGCGTCTGCGTCTGGCTGGCTGGCATAAATATCTCACTCG
CAATCAAATTCAGCCGATAGCGGAACGGGAAGGCGACTGGAGTGCCATGTCCGGTTTTCAACAAACCATG
CAAATGCTGAATGAGGGCATCGTTCCCACTGCGATGCTGGTTGCCAACGATCAGATGGCGCTGGGCGCAA
TGCGCGCCATTACCGAGTCCGGGCTGCGCGTTGGTGCGGATATCTCGGTAGTGGGATACGACGATACCGA
AGACAGCTCATGTTATATCCCGCCGTTAACCACCATCAAACAGGATTTTCGCCTGCTGGGGCAAACCAGC
GTGGACCGCTTGCTGCAACTCTCTCAGGGCCAGGCGGTGAAGGGCAATCAGCTGTTGCCCGTCTCACTGG
TGAAAAGAAAAACCACCCTGGCGCCCAATACGCAAACCGCCTCTCCCCGCGCGTTGGCCGATTCATTAAT
GCAGCTGGCACGACAGGTTTCCCGACTGGAAAGCGGGCAGTGAGCGCAACGCAATTAATGTAAGTTAGCT
CACTCATTAGGCACAATTCTCATGTTTGACAGCTTATCATCGACTGCACGGTGCACCAATGCTTCTGGCG
TCAGGCAGCCATCGGAAGCTGTGGTATGGCTGTGCAGGTCGTAAATCACTGCATAATTCGTGTCGCTCAA
GGCGCACTCCCGTTCTGGATAATGTTTTTTGCGCCGACATCATAACGGTTCTGGCAAATATTCTGAAATG
AGCTGTTGACAATTAATCATCGGCTCGTATAATGTGTGGAATTGTGAGCGGATAACAATTTCACACAGGA
AACAGCCAGTCCGTTTAGGTGTTTTCACGAGCACTTCACCAACAAGGACCATAGCATATGAAAATCGAAG
AAGGTAAACTGGTAATCTGGATTAACGGCGATAAAGGCTATAACGGTCTCGCTGAAGTCGGTAAGAAATT
CGAGAAAGATACCGGAATTAAAGTCACCGTTGAGCATCCGGATAAACTGGAAGAGAAATTCCCACAGGTT
GCGGCAACTGGCGATGGCCCTGACATTATCTTCTGGGCACACGACCGCTTTGGTGGCTACGCTCAATCTG
GCCTGTTGGCTGAAATCACCCCGGACAAAGCGTTCCAGGACAAGCTGTATCCGTTTACCTGGGATGCCGT
ACGTTACAACGGCAAGCTGATTGCTTACCCGATCGCTGTTGAAGCGTTATCGCTGATTTATAACAAAGAT
CTGCTGCCGAACCCGCCAAAAACCTGGGAAGAGATCCCGGCGCTGGATAAAGAACTGAAAGCGAAAGGTA
AGAGCGCGCTGATGTTCAACCTGCAAGAACCGTACTTCACCTGGCCGCTGATTGCTGCTGACGGGGGTTA
TGCGTTCAAGTATGAAAACGGCAAGTACGACATTAAAGACGTGGGCGTGGATAACGCTGGCGCGAAAGCG
GGTCTGACCTTCCTGGTTGACCTGATTAAAAACAAACACATGAATGCAGACACCGATTACTCCATCGCAG
AAGCTGCCTTTAATAAAGGCGAAACAGCGATGACCATCAACGGCCCGTGGGCATGGTCCAACATCGACAC
CAGCAAAGTGAATTATGGTGTAACGGTACTGCCGACCTTCAAGGGTCAACCATCCAAACCGTTCGTTGGC
GTGCTGAGCGCAGGTATTAACGCCGCCAGTCCGAACAAAGAGCTGGCAAAAGAGTTCCTCGAAAACTATC
TGCTGACTGATGAAGGTCTGGAAGCGGTTAATAAAGACAAACCGCTGGGTGCCGTAGCGCTGAAGTCTTA
CGAGGAAGAGTTGGCGAAAGATCCACGTATTGCCGCCACTATGGAAAACGCCCAGAAAGGTGAAATCATG
CCGAACATCCCGCAGATGTCCGCTTTCTGGTATGCCGTGCGTACTGCGGTGATCAACGCCGCCAGCGGTC
GTCAGACTGTCGATGAAGCCCTGAAAGACGCGCAGACTAATTCGAGCTCGAACAACAACAACAATAACAA
TAACAACAACCTCGGGATCGAGGGAAGGATTTCAGAATTCGCTAGCGTTTCTGATGTTCCGAGGGACCTG
GAGGTTGTTGCTGCGACCCCCACCAGCCTACTGATCAGCTGGTTCGACTACGCTGTGACTTATTACAGGA
TCACTTACGGAGAAACAGGAGGAAATAGCCCTGTCCAGGAGTTCACTGTGCCTGGTTGGATCTCCACTGC
TACCATCAGCGGCCTTAAACCTGGAGTTGATTATACCATCACTGTGTATGCTGTCACTGACAACTCTCGT
TGGCCTTTTCGCTCTACTCCAATTTCCATTAATTACCGAACAGAAATTGACAAACCATCCCAGGGATCCG
GAGGTGGAGGTAGCAAGAAAATTATGCTGGTTTTTATTACCCTGATCCTGGTTAGCCTGCCGATCGCACA
GCAGACGGAAGCGAAAGATGCCTCTGCATTCAACAAAGAAAACCTGATCAGCTCTATGGCACCGCCGGCG
AGCCCGCCGGCGTCTCCGAAAACCCCGATCGAGAAAAAACATGCCGATGAAATCGATAAATACATCCAGG
GCCTGGATTACAACAAAAACAACGTGCTGGTTTACCACGGTGATGCGGTGACGAATGTTCCGCCGCGTAA
AGGCTATAAAGATGGTAACGAATACATCGTGGTTGAAAAGAAAAAGAAAAGCATCAACCAGAACAATGCC
GATATTCAGGTGGTTAACGCAATCAGTAGCCTGACCTATCCGGGCGCGCTGGTTAAAGCCAATAGCGAAC
TGGTGGAAAACCAGCCGGATGTGCTGCCGGTTAAACGTGATAGTCTGACCCTGAGCATTGATCTGCCGGG
TATGACGAACCAGGATAACAAAATCGTGGTTAAAAACGCAACCAAAAGCAACGTGAACAATGCGGTTAAT
ACCCTGGTGGAACGCTGGAACGAAAAATATGCGCAGGCCTACCCGAATGTGTCTGCCAAAATTGATTATG
ATGATGAAATGGCCTACTCTGAAAGTCAGCTGATCGCAAAATTTGGCACCGCCTTCAAAGCAGTTAACAA
TAGTCTGAACGTGAATTTTGGCGCGATTAGCGAAGGTAAAATGCAGGAAGAAGTGATCAGTTTCAAACAG
ATCTACTACAACGTGAATGTTAACGAACCGACCCGTCCGAGCCGCTTTTTCGGCAAAGCCGTTACGAAAG
AACAGCTGCAGGCCCTGGGTGTGAATGCAGAAAACCCGCCGGCGTATATTTCTAGTGTTGCATATGGTCG
CCAGGTGTACCTGAAACTGTCTACCAACAGCCATTCTACGAAAGTTAAAGCGGCCTTTGATGCAGCCGTG
AGTGGCAAAAGTGTTAGCGGTGATGTGGAACTGACCAACATCATCAAAAACAGCTCTTTCAAAGCGGTTA
TTTATGGCGGTAGCGCCAAAGATGAAGTGCAGATTATCGATGGCAATCTGGGTGATCTGCGTGATATTCT
GAAAAAAGGCGCAACCTTTAACCGCGAAACGCCGGGTGTTCCGATCGCGTACACCACGAATTTCCTGAAA
GATAACGAACTGGCCGTGATCAAAAACAACAGCGAATACATCGAAACCACGTCTAAAGCATACACCGATG
GCAAAATTAATATCGATCACTCTGGCGGTTATGTTGCGCAGTTCAACATCAGTTGGGATGAAATCAACTA
CGATCCGGAGGGTAACGAAATTGTGCAGCATAAAAACTGGTCTGAAAACAACAAAAGTAAACTGGCGCAC
TTTACCAGTAGCATTTATCTGCCGGGCAACGCACGTAATATCAACGTTTACGCGAAAGAATGCACCGGTC
TGGCCTGGGAATGGTGGCGTACGGTTATTGATGATCGCAACCTGCCGCTGGTGAAAAATCGCAACATTAG
CATCTGGGGCACCACGCTGTATCCGAAATACTCTAATAGTGTGGATAACCCGATCGAATAATAGAAGCTT
GGCACTGGCCGTCGTTTTACAACGTCGTGACTGGGAAAACCCTGGCGTTACCCAACTTAATCGCCTTGCA
GCACATCCCCCTTTCGCCAGCTGGCGTAATAGCGAAGAGGCCCGCACCGATCGCCCTTCCCAACAGTTGC
GCAGCCTGAATGGCGAATGGCAGCTTGGCTGTTTTGGCGGATGAGATAAGATTTTCAGCCTGATACAGAT
TAAATCAGAACGCAGAAGCGGTCTGATAAAACAGAATTTGCCTGGCGGCAGTAGCGCGGTGGTCCCACCT
GACCCCATGCCGAACTCAGAAGTGAAACGCCGTAGCGCCGATGGTAGTGTGGGGTCTCCCCATGCGAGAG
TAGGGAACTGCCAGGCATCAAATAAAACGAAAGGCTCAGTCGAAAGACTGGGCCTTTCGTTTTATCTGTT
GTTTGTCGGTGAACGCTCTCCTGAGTAGGACAAATCCGCCGGGAGCGGATTTGAACGTTGCGAAGCAACG
GCCCGGAGGGTGGCGGGCAGGACGCCCGCCATAAACTGCCAGGCATCAAATTAAGCAGAAGGCCATCCTG
ACGGATGGCCTTTTTGCGTTTCTACAAACTCTTTTGTTTATTTTTCTAAATACATTCAAATATGTATCCG
CTCATGAGACAATAACCCTGATAAATGCTTCAATAATATTGAAAAAGGAAGAGTATGAGTATTCAACATT
TCCGTGTCGCCCTTATTCCCTTTTTTGCGGCATTTTGCCTTCCTGTTTTTGCTCACCCAGAAACGCTGGT
GAAAGTAAAAGATGCTGAAGATCAGTTGGGTGCACGAGTGGGTTACATCGAACTGGATCTCAACAGCGGT
AAGATCCTTGAGAGTTTTCGCCCCGAAGAACGTTTCCCAATGATGAGCACTTTTAAAGTTCTGCTATGTG
GCGCGGTATTATCCCGTGTTGACGCCGGGCAAGAGCAACTCGGTCGCCGCATACACTATTCTCAGAATGA
CTTGGTTGAGTACTCACCAGTCACAGAAAAGCATCTTACGGATGGCATGACAGTAAGAGAATTATGCAGT
GCTGCCATAACCATGAGTGATAACACTGCGGCCAACTTACTTCTGACAACGATCGGAGGACCGAAGGAGC
TAACCGCTTTTTTGCACAACATGGGGGATCATGTAACTCGCCTTGATCGTTGGGAACCGGAGCTGAATGA
AGCCATACCAAACGACGAGCGTGACACCACGATGCCTGTAGCAATGGCAACAACGTTGCGCAAACTATTA
ACTGGCGAACTACTTACTCTAGCTTCCCGGCAACAATTAATAGACTGGATGGAGGCGGATAAAGTTGCAG
GACCACTTCTGCGCTCGGCCCTTCCGGCTGGCTGGTTTATTGCTGATAAATCTGGAGCCGGTGAGCGTGG
GTCTCGCGGTATCATTGCAGCACTGGGGCCAGATGGTAAGCCCTCCCGTATCGTAGTTATCTACACGACG
GGGAGTCAGGCAACTATGGATGAACGAAATAGACAGATCGCTGAGATAGGTGCCTCACTGATTAAGCATT
GGTAACTGTCAGACCAAGTTTACTCATATATACTTTAGATTGATT
[38 nt withheld, positions 6206-6243]
A
[37 nt withheld, positions 6245-6281]
ATTTTGTTAAAATTCGCGTTAAATTTTTGTTAAATCAGCTCATTTTTTAACCAATAGGCCGAAATCGGCA
AAATCCCTTATAAATCAAAAGAATAGACCGAGATAGGGT
[37 nt withheld, positions 6391-6427]
AAAGAACGTGGACTCCAACGTCAAAGG
[141 nt withheld, positions 6455-6595]
G
[125 nt withheld, positions 6597-6721]
AAAGGATCTAGGTGAAGATCCTTTTTGATAATCTCATGACCAAAATCCCTTAACGTGAGTTTTCGTTCCA
CTGAGCGTCAGACCCCGTAGAAAAGATCAAAGGATCTTCTTGAGATCCTTTTTTTCTGCGCGTAATCTGC
TGCTTGCAAACAAAAAAACCACCGCTACCAGCGGTGGTTTGTTTGCCGGATCAAGAGCTACCAACTCTTT
TTCCGAAGGTAACTGGCTTCAGCAGAGCGCAGATACCAAATACTGTCCTTCTAGTGTAGCCGTAGTTAGG
CCACCACTTCAAGAACTCTGTAGCACCGCCTACATACCTCGCTCTGCTAATCCTGTTACCAGTGGCTGCT
GCCAGTGGCGATAAGTCGTGTCTTACCGGGTTGGACTCAAGACGATAGTTACCGGATAAGGCGCAGCGGT
CGGGCTGAACGGGGGGTTCGTGCACACAGCCCAGCTTGGAGCGAACGACCTACACCGAACTGAGATACCT
ACAGCGTGAGCTATGAGAAAGCGCCACGCTTCCCGAAGGGAGAAAGGCGGACAGGTATCCGGTAAGCGGC
AGGGTCGGAACAGGAGAGCGCACGAGGGAGCTTCCAGGGGGAAACGCCTGGTATCTTTATAGTCCTGTCG
GGTTTCGCCACCTCTGACTTGAGCGTCGATTTTTGTGATGCTCGTCAGGGGGGCGGAGCCTATGGAAAAA
CGCCAGCAACGCGGCCTTTTTACGGTTCCTGGCCTTTTGCTGGCCTTTTGCTCACATGTTCTTTCCTGCG
TTATCCCCTGATTCTGTGGATAACCGTATTACCGCCTTTGAGTGAGCTGATACCGCTCGCCGCAGCCGAA
CGACCGAGCGCAGCGAGTCAGTGAGCGAGGAAGCGGAAGAGCGCCTGATGCGGTATTTTCTCCTTACGCA
TCTGTGCGGTATTTCACACCGCATATATGGTGCACTCTCAGTACAATCTGCTCTGATGCCGCATAGTTAA
GCCAGTATACACTCCGCTATCGCTACGTGACTGGGTCATGGCTGCGCCCCGACACCCGCCAACACCCGCT
GACGCGCCCTGACGGGCTTGTCTGCTCCCGGCATCCGCTTACAGACAAGCTGTGACCGTCTCCGGGAGCT
GCATGTGTCAGAGGTTTTCACCGTCATCACCGAAACGCGCGAGGCAGCTGCGGTAAAGCTCATCAGCGTG
GTCGTGCAGCGATTCACAGATGTCTGCCTGTTCATCCGCGTCCAGCTCGTTGAGTTTCTCCAGAAGCGTT
AATGTCTGGCTTCTGATAAAGCGGGCCATGTTAAGGGCGGTTTTTTCCTGTTTGGTCACTGATGCCTCCG
TGTAAGGGGGATTTCTGTTCATGGGGGTAATGATACCGATGAAACGAGAGAGGATGCTCACGATACGGGT
TACTGATGATGAACATGCCCGGTTACTGGAACGTTGTGAGGGTAAACAACTGGCGGTATGGATGCGGCGG
GACCAGAGAAAAATCACTCAGGGTCAATGCCAGCGCTTCGTTAATACAGATGTAGGTGTTCCACAGGGTA
GCCAGCAGCATCCTGCGATGCAGATCCGGAACATAATGGTGCAGGGCGCTGACTTCCGCGTTTCCAGACT
TTACGAAACACGGAAACCGAAGACCATTCATGTTGTTGCTCAGGTCGCAGACGTTTTGCAGCAGCAGTCG
CTTCACGTTCGCTCGCGTATCGGTGATTCATTCTGCTAACCAGTAAGGCAACCCCGCCAGCCTAGCCGGG
TCCTCAACGACAGGAGCACGATCATGCGCACCCGTGGCCAGGACCCAACGCTGCCCGAAATT
Features (pLannotate 1.2.2; 20 found; start..end, strand, type, name):
      3..80      +  promoter       lacIq promoter: lacI (mutant); In the lacIq allele, a single base change in the promoter boosts expression of the lacI gene about 10-fold.
     81..1163    +  CDS            lacI: lac repressor; lacI; The lac repressor binds to the lac operator to inhibit transcription in E. coli. This inhibition can be relieved by adding lactose or isopropyl-β-D-thiogalactopyranoside (IPTG).
   1176..1197    +  protein_bind   CAP binding site: CAP binding activates transcription in the presence of cAMP. E. coli catabolite activator protein
   1216..1233    +  promoter       tet promoter (fragment): E. coli promoter for tetracycline efflux protein gene
   1406..1434    +  promoter       tac promoter: strong E. coli promoter; hybrid between the trp and lac UV5 promoters
   1442..1458    +  protein_bind   lac operator: The lac repressor binds to the lac operator to inhibit transcription in E. coli. This inhibition can be relieved by adding lactose or isopropyl-β-D-thiogalactopyranoside (IPTG). lac repressor encoded by lacI
   1528..2628    +  CDS            MBP: maltose binding protein from E. coli; malE (mutated); This version of the gene does not encode a signal sequence, so MBP will remain in the cytosol.
   2689..3003    +  CDS            FN1 (fragment): FINC_HUMAN - Also known as FN. Experimental evidence at protein level: Swiss-Prot protein existence level 1. [Anastellin]: Binds fibronectin and induces fibril formation. This fibronectin polymer, named superfibronectin, exhibits enhanced adhesive properties. Both anastellin and superfibronectin inhibit tumor growth, angiogenesis and metastasis. Anastellin activates p38 MAPK and inhibits lysophospholipid signaling. From Homo sapiens (Human).
   3025..4608    +  CDS            hly: TACY_LISMO - Also known as hlyA, lisA. Experimental evidence at protein level: Swiss-Prot protein existence level 1. A cholesterol-dependent pore-forming toxin, which is a major virulence factor required for the escape of bacteria from phagosomal vacuoles and entry into the host cytosol. After binding to target membranes, the protein undergoes a major conformation change, leading to its insertion in the host membrane and formation of an oligomeric pore complex. Listeriolysin O activates mitogen-activated protein (MAP) kinase activity in host cells, most likely as a result of the permeabilizati
   4623..4777    +  CDS            lacZα (fragment): LacZα fragment of β-galactosidase; lacZ fragment
   4870..4985    +  ncRNA          5S rRNA: Accession: RF00001 - 5S ribosomal RNA
   4989..5075    +  terminator     rrnB T1 terminator: Escherichia coli rrnB; transcription terminator T1 from the E. coli rrnB gene
   5167..5194    +  terminator     rrnB T2 terminator: transcription terminator T2 from the E. coli rrnB gene
   5213..5304    +  promoter       AmpR promoter: bla
   5305..6165    +  CDS            AmpR: β-lactamase; bla; confers resistance to ampicillin, carbenicillin, and related antibiotics
   6207..6720    -  rep_origin     M13 ori (sequence partly withheld): M13 bacteriophage origin of replication; arrow indicates direction of (+) strand synthesis
   6831..7419    +  rep_origin     ori: high-copy-number ColE1/pMB1/pBR322/pUC origin of replication
   7605..7747    -  misc_feature   bom: basis of mobility region from pBR322
   7849..8040    -  CDS            rop: Rop protein, which maintains plasmids at low copy number; rop
   8057..8437    +  CDS            YPB1_ECOLX: Protein predicted: Swiss-Prot protein existence level 4. From Escherichia coli.
