[The description below was written by a language model from this plasmid's Addgene catalogue record and pLannotate feature annotations shown in this document.]
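Description:
pMal-E6LLO is a bacterial expression plasmid built on the NEB pMal backbone for producing a targeted cytolysin fusion protein in E. coli. It is maintained through a ColE1/pMB1-type origin accompanied by the rop gene and the pBR322 bom region, and also carries an M13 phage origin that allows single-stranded DNA production. Selection is by ampicillin through the β-lactamase gene. The catalogue lists a total size of about 7.8 kb, whereas the depositor's full sequence used for annotation is roughly 8.5 kb; the record does not explain this difference.

The expression cassette is driven by the IPTG-inducible tac promoter with a lac operator, kept repressed by lacI expressed from the enhanced lacIq promoter on the same plasmid. The open reading frame begins with maltose binding protein in the version lacking a signal sequence, so the fusion stays in the cytosol; MBP commonly aids solubility and permits amylose affinity purification. Downstream lie a fragment matching human fibronectin, consistent with the "E6" fibronectin-domain binder that the record describes as targeting EGFR, and then the Listeria monocytogenes hly coding sequence for listeriolysin O, a cholesterol-dependent pore-forming toxin. A residual lacZα fragment follows the insert, and transcription ends at the rrnB T1 and T2 terminators.

According to the record and its associated publication title, the purified protein serves as an EGFR-targeted cytolysin, intended to potentiate delivery of a gelonin immunotoxin into the cytoplasm of target cells.
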