Addgene plasmid #51281: pMal-E6LLO
Purpose: Expresses a fibronectin fusion with listeriolysin targeting EGFR in bacteria
Depositing lab: Dane Wittrup. Depositing organization: Massachusetts Institute of Technology. Publication: Targeted cytolysins synergistically potentiate cytoplasmic delivery of gelonin immunotoxin. Pirie CM, Liu DV, Wittrup KD. Mol Cancer Ther. 2013 Sep;12(9):1774-82. doi: 10.1158/1535-7163.MCT-12-1023. Epub 2013 Jul 5. PubMed 23832121.
Backbone
  Vector backbone: pMal
  Backbone manufacturer: NEB
  Total vector size (bp): 7800
  Vector type: Bacterial Expression
Growth in bacteria
  Bacterial resistance: Ampicillin, 100 μg/mL
  Growth temperature: 37°C
  Growth strain: XL1 Blue
  Copy number: Unknown
Gene/Insert
  Gene/Insert name: E6LLO
Terms and licenses: Academic/Nonprofit Terms; Industry Terms: Not Available to Industry
How to cite: pMal-E6LLO was a gift from Dane Wittrup (Addgene plasmid # 51281 ; http://n2t.net/addgene:51281 ; RRID:Addgene_51281)
