>Addgene plasmid #51281 | pMal-E6LLO | addgene partial sequence | sequence record 78863 | MBP-F 5'-GATGAAGCCCTGAAAGACGCGCAG-3'
CAACAACAATAACAATAACAACAACCTCGGGATCGAGGGAAGGATTTCAGAATTCGCTAGCGTTTCTGAT
GTTCCGAGGGACCTGGAGGTTGTTGCTGCGACCCCCACCAGCCTACTGATCAGCTGGTTCGACTACGCTG
TGACTTATTACAGGATCACTTACGGAGAAACAGGAGGAAATAGCCCTGTCCAGGAGTTCACTGTGCCTGG
TTGGATCTCCACTGCTACCATCAGCGGCCTTAAACCTGGAGTTGATTATACCATCACTGTGTATGCTGTC
ACTGACAACTCTCGTTGGCCTTTTCGCTCTACTCCAATTTCCATTAATTACCGAACAGAAATTGACAAAC
CATCCCAGGGATCCGGAGGTGGAGGTAGCAAGAAAATTATGCTGGTTTTTATTACCCTGATCCTGGTTAG
CCTGCCGATCGCACAGCAGACGGAAGCGAAAGATGCCTCTGCATTCAACAAAGAAAACCTGATCAGCTCT
ATGGCACCGCCGGCGAGCCCGCCGGCGTCTCCGAAAACCCCGATCGAGAAAAAACATGCCGATGAAATCG
ATAAATACATCCAGGGCCTGGATTACAACAAAAACAACGTGCTGGTTTACCACGGTGATGCGGTGACGAA
TGTTCCGCCGCGTAAAGGCTATAAAGATGGTAACGAATACATCGTGGTTGAAAAGAAAAAGAAAAGCATC
AACCAGAACAATGCCGATATTCAGGTGGTTAACGCAATCAGTAGCCTGACCTATCCGGGCGCGCTGGTTA
AAGCCAATAGCGAACTGGTGGAAAACCAGCCGGATGTGCTGCCGGTTAAACGTGATAGTCTGACCCTGAG
CATTGATCTGCCGGGTATGACGAACCAGGATAACAAAATCGTGGTTAAAAACGCAACCAAAAGCAACGTG
AACAATGCGGTTAATACCCTGGTGGAACGCTGGAACGAAAAATATGCGCAGGCCTACCCGAATGTGTCTG
C
